>Addgene plasmid #124406 | FLAG-TET1-746-951(pL72) | addgene full sequence | sequence record 245292 | Addgene NGS Result
GACATTGATTATTGACTAGTTATTAATAGTAATCAATTACGGGGTCATTAGTTCATAGCCCATATATGGA
GTTCCGCGTTACATAACTTACGGTAAATGGCCCGCCTGGCTGACCGCCCAACGACCCCCGCCCATTGACG
TCAATAATGACGTATGTTCCCATAGTAACGCCAATAGGGACTTTCCATTGACGTCAATGGGTGGAGTATT
TACGGTAAACTGCCCACTTGGCAGTACATCAAGTGTATCATATGCCAAGTACGCCCCCTATTGACGTCAA
TGACGGTAAATGGCCCGCCTGGCATTATGCCCAGTACATGACCTTATGGGACTTTCCTACTTGGCAGTAC
ATCTACGTATTAGTCATCGCTATTACCATGGTCGAGGTGAGCCCCACGTTCTGCTTCACTCTCCCCATCT
CCCCCCCCTCCCCACCCCCAATTTTGTATTTATTTATTTTTTAATTATTTTGTGCAGCGATGGGGGCGGG
GGGGGGGGGGGGGSGSGCGCCGGGGGGGGGGGGGGGGGGGGGGGGGGGGGGGGGGGGGGGGGGGGGGGGG
GGGGGGGGGGGGGGGGGGGGGGGGGGGGGGGGGGGGGGGGGGGGGGGGGGGGGGGGGGGGGGGGGGGGGG
GGGGGGGGGGGGGGGGGGGGGGGGGGGGGGGGGGGGGGGGGGNNNNNNNNNNNNNNNNNNNNNGGGGGKK
KKRGGKGKKGGDGGGGGGGGGGGGGGGGGGGGGGGGGGGGGGGGGGGGNCGNGSGCCGGGGGGGGCGGGG
CGGGGCGGGGGGCGGGGCGGGGCGAGGCGGAGAGGTGCGGCGGCAGCCAATCAGAGCGGCGCGCTCCGAA
AGTTTCCTTTTATGGCGAGGCGGCGGCGGCGGCGGCCCTATAAAAAGCGAAGCGCGCGGCGGGCGGGAGT
CGCTGCGCGCTGCCTTCGCCCCGTGCCCCGCTCCGCCGCCGCCTCGCGCCGCCCGCCCCGGCTCTGACTG
ACCGCGTTACTCCCACAGGTGAGCGGGCGGGACGGCCCTTCTCCTCCGGGCTGTAATTAGCGCTTGGTTT
AATGACGGCTTGTTTCTTTTCTGTGGCTGCGTGAAAGCCTTGAGGGGCTCCGGGAGGGCCCTTTGTGCGG
GGGGAGCGGCTCGGGGGGTGCGTGCGTGTGTGTGTGCGTGGGGAGCGCCGCGTGCGGCTCCGCGCTGCCC
GGCGGCTGTGAGCGCTGCGGGCGCGGCGCGGGGCTTTGTGCGCTCCGCAGTGTGCGCGAGGGGAGCGCGG
CCGGGGGCGGTGCCCCGCGGTGCGGGGGGGGCTGCGAGGGGAACAAAGGCTGCGTGCGGGGTGTGTGCGT
GGGGGGGTGAGCAGGGGGTGTGGGCGCGTCGGTCGGGCTGCAACCCCCCCTGCACCCCCCTCCCCGAGTT
GCTGAGCACGGCCCGGCTTCGGGTGCGGGGCTCCGTACGGGGCGTGGCGCGGGGCTCGCCGTGCCGGGCG
GGGGGTGGCGGCAGGTGGGGGTGCCGGGCGGGGCGGGGCCGCCTCGGGCCGGGGAGGGCTCGGGGGAGGG
GCGCGGCGGCCCCCGGAGCGCCGGCGGCTGTCGAGGCGCGGCGAGCCGCAGCCATTGCCTTTTATGGTAA
TCGTGCGAGAGGGCGCAGGGACTTCCTTTGTCCCAAATCTGTGCGGAGCCGAAATCTGGGAGGCGCCGCC
GCACCCCCTCTAGCGGGCGCGGGGCGAAGCGGTGCGGCGCCGGCAGGAAGGAAATGGGCGGGGAGGGCCT
TCGTGCGTCGCCGCGCCGCCGTCCCCTTCTCCCTCTCCAGCCTCGGGGCTGTCCGCGGGGGGACGGCTGC
CTTCGGGGGGGACGGGGCAGGGCGGGGTTCGGCTTCTGGCGTGTGACCGGCGGCTCTAGAGCCTCTGCTA
ACCATGTTCATGCCTTCTTCTTTTTCCTACAGCTCCTGGGCAACGTGCTGGTTATTGTGCTGTCTCATCA
TTTTGGCAAAGAATTCACCATGGATTACAAGGATCATGACATTGACTACAAAGACGATGACGACAAGACC
AAATCTCCAAAATTGTTTGTACAAACCGTAAGAAATGGCATTAAACATGTACACTGTTTACCAGCTGAAA
CAAATGTTTCATTTAAAAAATTCAATATTGAAGAATTCGGCAAGACATTGGAAAACAATTCTTATAAATT
CCTAAAAGACACTGCAAACCATAAAAACGCTATGAGCTCTGTTGCTACTGATATGAGTTGTGATCATCTC
AAGGGGAGAAGTAACGTTTTAGTATTCCAGCAGCCTGGCTTTAACTGCAGTTCCATTCCACATTCTTCAC
ACTCCATCATAAATCATCATGCTAGTATACACAATGAAGGTGATCAACCAAAAACTCCTGAGAATATACC
AAGTAAAGAACCAAAAGATGGATCTCCCGTTCAACCAAGTCTCTTATCGTTAATGAAAGATAGGAGATTA
ACATTGGAGCAAGTGGTAGCCATAGAGGCCCTGACTCAACTCTCAGAAGCCCCATCAGAGAATTCCTCCC
CATCAAAGTCAGAGAAGGATGAGGAATCAGAGCAGAGAACAGCCAGTTTGCTTAATAGCTGCAAAGCTAT
CCTCTACACTGTAAGAAAAGACCTCCAAGACCCAAACTTACAGGGAGAGCCACCAAAATGAGAATTCCGC
CCCTCTCCCTCCCCCCCCCCTAACGTTACTGGCCGAAGCCGCTTGGAATAAGGCCGGTGTGCGTTTGTCT
ATATGTTATTTTCCACCATATTGCCGTCTTTTGGCAATGTGAGGGCCCGGAAACCTGGCCCTGTCTTCTT
GACGAGCATTCCTAGGGGTCTTTCCCCTCTCGCCAAAGGAATGCAAGGTCTGTTGAATGTCGTGAAGGAA
GCAGTTCCTCTGGAAGCTTCTTGAAGACAAACAACGTCTGTAGCGACCCTTTGCAGGCAGCGGAACCCCC
CACCTGGCGACAGGTGCCTCTGCGGCCAAAAGCCACGTGTATAAGATACACCTGCAAAGGCGGCACAACC
CCAGTGCCACGTTGTGAGTTGGATAGTTGTGGAAAGAGTCAAATGGCTCTCCTCAAGCGTATTCAACAAG
GGGCTGAAGGATGCCCAGAAGGTACCCCATTGTATGGGATCTGATCTGGGGCCTCGGTGCACATGCTTTA
CATGTGTTTAGTCGAGGTTAAAAAAACGTCTAGGCCCCCCGAACCACGGGGACGTGGTTTTCCTTTGAAA
AACACGATGATAATATGGCCACAACCATGGTGAGCAAGGGCGAGGAGCTGTTCACCGGGGTGGTGCCCAT
CCTGGTCGAGCTGGACGGCGACGTAAACGGCCACAAGTTCAGCGTGTCCGGCGAGGGCGAGGGCGATGCC
ACCTACGGCAAGCTGACCCTGAAGTTCATCTGCACCACCGGCAAGCTGCCCGTGCCCTGGCCCACCCTCG
TGACCACCCTGACCTACGGCGTGCAGTGCTTCAGCCGCTACCCCGACCACATGAAGCAGCACGACTTCTT
CAAGTCCGCCATGCCCGAAGGCTACGTCCAGGAGCGCACCATCTTCTTCAAGGACGACGGCAACTACAAG
ACCCGCGCCGAGGTGAAGTTCGAGGGCGACACCCTGGTGAACCGCATCGAGCTGAAGGGCATCGACTTCA
AGGAGGACGGCAACATCCTGGGGCACAAGCTGGAGTACAACTACAACAGCCACAACGTCTATATCATGGC
CGACAAGCAGAAGAACGGCATCAAGGTGAACTTCAAGATCCGCCACAACATCGAGGACGGCAGCGTGCAG
CTCGCCGACCACTACCAGCAGAACACCCCCATCGGCGACGGCCCCGTGCTGCTGCCCGACAACCACTACC
TGAGCACCCAGTCCGCCCTGAGCAAAGACCCCAACGAGAAGCGCGATCACATGGTCCTGCTGGAGTTCGT
GACCGCCGCCGGGATCACTCTCGGCATGGACGAGCTGTACAAGTAAAGCGGCCGCGATCTTTTTCCCTCT
GCCAAAAATTATGGGGACATCATGAAGCCCCTTGAGCATCTGACTTCTGGCTAATAAAGGAAATTTATTT
TCATTGCAATAGTGTGTTGGAATTTTTTGTGTCTCTCACTCGGAAGGACATATGGGAGGGCAAATCATTT
AAAACATCAGAATGAGTATTTGGTTTAGAGTTTGGCAACATATGCCCATATGCTGGCTGCCATGAACAAA
GGTTGGCTATAAAGAGGTCATCAGTATATGAAACAGCCCCCTGCTGTCCATTCCTTATTCCATAGAAAAG
CCTTGACTTGAGGTTAGATTTTTTTTATATTTTGTTTTGTGTTATTTTTTTCTTTAACATCCCTAAAATT
TTCCTTACATGTTTTACTAGCCAGATTTTTCCTCCTCTCCTGACTACTCCCAGTCATAGCTGTCCCTCTT
CTCTTATGGAGATCCCTCGACCTGCAGCCCAAGCTTGGCGTAATCATGGTCATAGCTGTTTCCTGTGTGA
AATTGTTATCCGCTCACAATTCCACACAACATACGAGCCGGAAGCATAAAGTGTAAAGCCTGGGGTGCCT
AATGAGTGAGCTAACTCACATTAATTGCGTTGCGCTCACTGCCCGCTTTCCAGTCGGGAAACCTGTCGTG
CCAGCGGATCCGCATCTCAATTAGTCAGCAACCATAGTCCCGCCCCTAACTCCGCCCATCCCGCCCCTAA
CTCCGCCCAGTTCCGCCCATTCTCCGCCCCATGGCTGACTAATTTTTTTTATTTATGCAGAGGCCGAGGC
CGCCTCGGCCTCTGAGCTATTCCAGAAGTAGTGAGGAGGCTTTTTTGGAGGCCTAGGCTTTTGCAAAAAG
CTAACTTGTTTATTGCAGCTTATAATGGTTACAAATAAAGCAATAGCATCACAAATTTCACAAATAAAGC
ATTTTTTTCACTGCATTCTAGTTGTGGTTTGTCCAAACTCATCAATGTATCTTATCATGTCTGGATCCGC
TGCATTAATGAATCGGCCAACGCGCGGGGAGAGGCGGTTTGCGTATTGGGCGCTCTTCCGCTTCCTCGCT
CACTGACTCGCTGCGCTCGGTCGTTCGGCTGCGGCGAGCGGTATCAGCTCACTCAAAGGCGGTAATACGG
TTATCCACAGAATCAGGGGATAACGCAGGAAAGAACATGTGAGCAAAAGGCCAGCAAAAGGCCAGGAACC
GTAAAAAGGCCGCGTTGCTGGCGTTTTTCCATAGGCTCCGCCCCCCTGACGAGCATCACAAAAATCGACG
CTCAAGTCAGAGGTGGCGAAACCCGACAGGACTATAAAGATACCAGGCGTTTCCCCCTGGAAGCTCCCTC
GTGCGCTCTCCTGTTCCGACCCTGCCGCTTACCGGATACCTGTCCGCCTTTCTCCCTTCGGGAAGCGTGG
CGCTTTCTCATAGCTCACGCTGTAGGTATCTCAGTTCGGTGTAGGTCGTTCGCTCCAAGCTGGGCTGTGT
GCACGAACCCCCCGTTCAGCCCGACCGCTGCGCCTTATCCGGTAACTATCGTCTTGAGTCCAACCCGGTA
AGACACGACTTATCGCCACTGGCAGCAGCCACTGGTAACAGGATTAGCAGAGCGAGGTATGTAGGCGGTG
CTACAGAGTTCTTGAAGTGGTGGCCTAACTACGGCTACACTAGAAGAACAGTATTTGGTATCTGCGCTCT
GCTGAAGCCAGTTACCTTCGGAAAAAGAGTTGGTAGCTCTTGATCCGGCAAACAAACCACCGCTGGTAGC
GGTGGTTTTTTTGTTTGCAAGCAGCAGATTACGCGCAGAAAAAAAGGATCTCAAGAAGATCCTTTGATCT
TTTCTACGGGGTCTGACGCTCAGTGGAACGAAAACTCACGTTAAGGGATTTTGGTCATGAGATTATCAAA
AAGGATCTTCACCTAGATCCTTTTAAATTAAAAATGAAGTTTTAAATCAATCTAAAGTATATATGAGTAA
ACTTGGTCTGACAGTTACCAATGCTTAATCAGTGAGGCACCTATCTCAGCGATCTGTCTATTTCGTTCAT
CCATAGTTGCCTGACTCCCCGTCGTGTAGATAACTACGATACGGGAGGGCTTACCATCTGGCCCCAGTGC
TGCAATGATACCGCGAGACCCACGCTCACCGGCTCCAGATTTATCAGCAATAAACCAGCCAGCCGGAAGG
GCCGAGCGCAGAAGTGGTCCTGCAACTTTATCCGCCTCCATCCAGTCTATTAATTGTTGCCGGGAAGCTA
GAGTAAGTAGTTCGCCAGTTAATAGTTTGCGCAACGTTGTTGCCATTGCTACAGGCATCGTGGTGTCACG
CTCGTCGTTTGGTATGGCTTCATTCAGCTCCGGTTCCCAACGATCAAGGCGAGTTACATGATCCCCCATG
TTGTGCAAAAAAGCGGTTAGCTCCTTCGGTCCTCCGATCGTTGTCAGAAGTAAGTTGGCCGCAGTGTTAT
CACTCATGGTTATGGCAGCACTGCATAATTCTCTTACTGTCATGCCATCCGTAAGATGCTTTTCTGTGAC
TGGTGAGTACTCAACCAAGTCATTCTGAGAATAGTGTATGCGGCGACCGAGTTGCTCTTGCCCGGCGTCA
ATACGGGATAATACCGCGCCACATAGCAGAACTTTAAAAGTGCTCATCATTGGAAAACGTTCTTCGGGGC
GAAAACTCTCAAGGATCTTACCGCTGTTGAGATCCAGTTCGATGTAACCCACTCGTGCACCCAACTGATC
TTCAGCATCTTTTACTTTCACCAGCGTTTCTGGGTGAGCAAAAACAGGAAGGCAAAATGCCGCAAAAAAG
GGAATAAGGGCGACACGGAAATGTTGAATACTCATACTCTTCCTTTTTCAATATTATTGAAGCATTTATC
AGGGTTATTGTCTCATGAGCGGATACATATTTGAATGTATTTAGAAAAATAAACAAATAGGGGTTCCGCG
CACATTTCCCCGAAAAGTGCCACCTGGGTC
Features (pLannotate 1.2.2; 21 found; start..end, strand, type, name):
      1..380     +  enhancer       CMV enhancer: human cytomegalovirus immediate early enhancer
    382..503     +  promoter       chicken β-actin promoter (fragment): contains a 21-bp deletion relative to the standard chicken β-actin promoter
    649..670     +  promoter       chicken β-actin promoter (fragment): No description available
    728..905     +  promoter       chicken β-actin promoter (fragment): No description available
    906..1922    +  intron         chimeric intron: chimera between introns from chicken β-actin and rabbit β-globin
   1920..1979    +  CDS            HBB (fragment): HBB_LEPEU - Experimental evidence at protein level: Swiss-Prot protein existence level 1. Involved in oxygen transport from the lung to the various peripheral tissues. From Lepus europaeus (European hare).
   2016..2648    +  CDS            TET1 (fragment): TET1_HUMAN - Also known as CXXC6, KIAA1676, LCX. Experimental evidence at protein level: Swiss-Prot protein existence level 1. Dioxygenase that catalyzes the conversion of the modified genomic base 5-methylcytosine (5mC) into 5-hydroxymethylcytosine (5hmC) and plays a key role in active DNA demethylation. Also mediates subsequent conversion of 5hmC into 5-formylcytosine (5fC), and conversion of 5fC to 5-carboxylcytosine (5caC). Conversion of 5mC into 5hmC, 5fC and 5caC probably constitutes the first step in cytosine demethylation. Methylation at the C5 position of cytosine bases is an epigenet
   2771..3233    +  misc_feature   IRES: internal ribosome entry site (IRES) of the encephalomyocarditis virus (EMCV)
   3247..3966    +  CDS            EGFP: the original enhanced GFP (Yang et al., 1996) mammalian codon-optimized
   4043..4098    +  polyA_signal   β-globin poly(A) signal: rabbit β-globin polyadenylation signal (Gil and Proudfoot, 1987)
   4483..4499    -  protein_bind   lac operator: The lac repressor binds to the lac operator to inhibit transcription in E. coli. This inhibition can be relieved by adding lactose or isopropyl-β-D-thiogalactopyranoside (IPTG). lac repressor encoded by lacI
   4507..4537    -  promoter       lac promoter: promoter for the E. coli lac operon
   4552..4573    -  protein_bind   CAP binding site: CAP binding activates transcription in the presence of cAMP. E. coli catabolite activator protein
   4586..4625    -  CDS            lacI (fragment): lac repressor; lacI; The lac repressor binds to the lac operator to inhibit transcription in E. coli. This inhibition can be relieved by adding lactose or isopropyl-β-D-thiogalactopyranoside (IPTG).
   4632..4654    +  promoter       SV40 promoter (fragment): SV40 enhancer and early promoter
   4678..4813    +  rep_origin     SV40 ori: SV40 origin of replication
   4833..4967    +  polyA_signal   SV40 poly(A) signal: SV40 polyadenylation signal
   4969..5023    -  CDS            lacI (fragment): lac repressor; lacI; The lac repressor binds to the lac operator to inhibit transcription in E. coli. This inhibition can be relieved by adding lactose or isopropyl-β-D-thiogalactopyranoside (IPTG).
   5206..5794    -  rep_origin     ori: high-copy-number ColE1/pMB1/pBR322/pUC origin of replication
   5965..6825    -  CDS            AmpR: β-lactamase; bla; confers resistance to ampicillin, carbenicillin, and related antibiotics
   6826..6930    -  promoter       AmpR promoter: bla
