[The description below was written by a language model from this plasmid's Addgene catalogue record and pLannotate feature annotations shown in this document.]
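Description:
FLAG-TET1-746-951(pL72) is a 6,960-nt mammalian expression plasmid built on the pLeicester 72 backbone. It encodes a fragment of human TET1 (residues 746–951, an insert of about 630 bp) with an N-terminal FLAG tag supplied by the backbone. According to the record, this fragment contains the Sin3-interaction domain (SID) of TET1, a 5-methylcytosine dioxygenase involved in active DNA demethylation. The plasmid is propagated in E. coli through a high-copy ColE1/pUC-type origin and selected with ampicillin via the β-lactamase gene and its native promoter.

Expression is driven by a CAG-type arrangement: the CMV immediate-early enhancer, chicken β-actin promoter segments and a chimeric chicken β-actin/rabbit β-globin intron, which together give strong constitutive transcription in mammalian cells. The short β-globin coding match just upstream of the insert is probably residual globin exon sequence from this cassette. The FLAG tag is not annotated separately in the feature table, but presumably lies in the gap immediately before the TET1 match. Downstream of TET1, an EMCV IRES allows cap-independent translation of EGFP from the same transcript, so green fluorescence marks the cells expressing the tagged fragment. The bicistronic message ends at a rabbit β-globin polyadenylation signal. The backbone also carries an SV40 origin, which permits episomal replication in cells expressing large T antigen, along with an SV40 poly(A) signal and leftover lac promoter/operator and lacI fragments with no evident role in mammalian expression.

The stated purpose is co-immunoprecipitation. The FLAG-tagged SID-containing fragment is expressed in mammalian cells and pulled down through its epitope tag to test binding to partner proteins. The associated publication concerns recruitment of Tet1 to the PAH1 domain of Sin3A.
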