Addgene plasmid #124406: FLAG-TET1-746-951(pL72)
Purpose: TET1-746-951, containing SID, used for Co-IP.
Depositing lab: Shaun Cowley. Depositing organization: University of Leicester. Publication: Sin3A recruits Tet1 to the PAH1 domain via a highly conserved Sin3-Interaction Domain. Chandru A, Bate N, Vuister GW, Cowley SM. Sci Rep. 2018 Oct 2;8(1):14689. doi: 10.1038/s41598-018-32942-w. PubMed 30279502.
Backbone
  Vector backbone: pLeicester 72
  Vector type: Mammalian Expression
Growth in bacteria
  Bacterial resistance: Ampicillin, 100 μg/mL
  Growth temperature: 37°C
  Growth strain: DH5alpha
  Copy number: Unknown
Gene/Insert
  Gene/Insert name: FLAG-TET1-746-951
  Species: H. sapiens (human)
  Insert size (bp): 630
  Entrez Gene: TET1 (a.k.a. CXXC6, LCX, bA119F7.1)
  Tag / fusion protein: Flag (N terminal on backbone)
Terms and licenses: Academic/Nonprofit Terms; Industry Terms: Not Available to Industry
How to cite: FLAG-TET1-746-951(pL72) was a gift from Shaun Cowley (Addgene plasmid # 124406 ; http://n2t.net/addgene:124406 ; RRID:Addgene_124406)
